Addgene plasmid #191452: WASp(CRIB)-HaloTag-WASp(CRIB)
Purpose: Visualizing endogenous & active Cdc42
Depositing lab: Dorus Gadella. Depositing organization: University of Amsterdam. Publication: Cell-based optimization and characterization of genetically encoded location-based biosensors for Cdc42 or Rac activity. Mahlandt EK, Kreider-Letterman G, Chertkova AO, Garcia-Mata R, Goedhart J. J Cell Sci. 2023 May 15;136(10):jcs260802. doi: 10.1242/jcs.260802. Epub 2023 May 25. PubMed 37226883.
Backbone
  Vector backbone: pEGFP-C1
  Backbone manufacturer: Clontech
  Vector type: Mammalian Expression
Growth in bacteria
  Bacterial resistance: Kanamycin, 50 μg/mL
  Growth temperature: 37°C
  Growth strain: DH5alpha
  Copy number: High Copy
Gene/Insert
  Gene/Insert name: WASp
  Species: H. sapiens (human)
  Cloning method: Restriction Enzyme; 5′ cloning site Unknown (unknown if destroyed); 3′ cloning site Unknown (unknown if destroyed)
Terms and licenses: Academic/Nonprofit Terms; Industry Terms: Not Available to Industry
How to cite: WASp(CRIB)-HaloTag-WASp(CRIB) was a gift from Dorus Gadella (Addgene plasmid # 191452 ; http://n2t.net/addgene:191452 ; RRID:Addgene_191452)
