[The description below was written by a language model from this plasmid's Addgene catalogue record and pLannotate feature annotations shown in this document.]
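Description:
WASp(CRIB)-HaloTag-WASp(CRIB) is a mammalian expression plasmid built on the Clontech pEGFP-C1 backbone and encoding a location-based biosensor for endogenous, active Cdc42. It is propagated in E. coli at high copy from a ColE1/pUC-type origin and selected with kanamycin. The NeoR/KanR gene (aminoglycoside phosphotransferase from Tn5) is preceded by both the bacterial AmpR (bla) promoter and the SV40 enhancer/early promoter and is followed by the HSV TK polyadenylation signal, so the same marker can also confer G418 resistance in mammalian cells. An f1 origin is also present. Short annotated fragments of ble, SV40 large T antigen and the bGH poly(A) signal look like backbone remnants or partial matches rather than functional parts.

The payload is a single fusion reading frame in which HaloTag, annotated here as the dhaA haloalkane dehalogenase from which it is derived, is flanked on both sides by a CRIB (Cdc42/Rac interactive binding) domain fragment of human WASp. The annotation tool assigns the upstream copy to human WAS and the downstream copy to mouse Wasl (N-WASP). The catalogue lists only human WASp, so the second call may simply reflect homology or a recoded repeat. Only short fragments of the CMV enhancer and promoter are annotated upstream of the fusion, which suggests that expression is driven by a truncated CMV element rather than the full-length promoter. Transcription ends at the SV40 poly(A) signal.

CRIB domains bind Cdc42 selectively in its GTP-loaded state, so the tandem-CRIB probe relocates to sites where Cdc42 is active. Labelling HaloTag with a fluorescent chloroalkane ligand lets this redistribution be imaged in live cells.
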