Features (pLannotate 1.2.2; 15 found; start..end, strand, type, name):
     25..117     +  enhancer       CMV enhancer (fragment): human cytomegalovirus immediate early enhancer
    115..138     +  promoter       minimal CMV promoter (fragment): human cytomegalovirus (CMV) immediate early promoter
    170..454     +  CDS            WAS (fragment): WASP_HUMAN - Also known as IMD2. Experimental evidence at protein level: Swiss-Prot protein existence level 1. Effector protein for Rho-type GTPases that regulates actin filament reorganization via its interaction with the Arp2/3 complex (PubMed:12235133, PubMed:12769847, PubMed:16275905). Important for efficient actin polymerization (PubMed:8625410, PubMed:12235133, PubMed:16275905). Possible regulator of lymphocyte and platelet function (PubMed:9405671). Mediates actin filament reorganization and the formation of actin pedestals upon infection by pathogenic bacteria (PubMed:18650809). In add
    464..1342    +  CDS            dhaA: DHAA_PSEPV - Experimental evidence at protein level: Swiss-Prot protein existence level 1. Catalyzes hydrolytic cleavage of carbon-halogen bonds in halogenated aliphatic compounds, leading to the formation of the corresponding primary alcohols, halide ions and protons. Has a broad substrate specificity, as it is able to dehalogenate mono- and di- chlorinated and brominated alkanes (up to at least C10), and the two isomers of 1,3-dichloropropene to 3-chloroallyl alcohol; the highest activity was found with 1,2-dibromoethane, while no activity was observed with the analog 1,2-dichloroethane. Fro
   1385..1642    +  CDS            Wasl (fragment): WASL_MOUSE - Experimental evidence at protein level: Swiss-Prot protein existence level 1. Regulates actin polymerization by stimulating the actin- nucleating activity of the Arp2/3 complex. Involved in various processes, such as mitosis and cytokinesis, via its role in the regulation of actin polymerization. Together with CDC42, involved in the extension and maintenance of the formation of thin, actin-rich surface projections called filopodia. In addition to its role in the cytoplasm, also plays a role in the nucleus by regulating gene transcription, probably by promoting nuclear actin polyme
   1657..1741    +  CDS            large T antigen (fragment): large T antigen from SV40 (simian virus 40)
   1764..1885    +  polyA_signal   SV40 poly(A) signal: SV40 polyadenylation signal
   1919..2347    -  rep_origin     f1 ori (sequence partly withheld): f1 bacteriophage origin of replication; arrow indicates direction of (+) strand synthesis
   2374..2478    +  promoter       AmpR promoter: bla
   2480..2837    +  promoter       SV40 promoter: SV40 enhancer and early promoter
   2872..3666    +  CDS            NeoR/KanR: aminoglycoside phosphotransferase from Tn5; aph(3')-II (or nptII); confers resistance to neomycin, kanamycin, and G418 (Geneticin®)
   3687..3839    +  CDS            ble (fragment): BLE_KLEPN - Experimental evidence at protein level: Swiss-Prot protein existence level 1. Binding protein with a strong affinity to the bleomycin family of antibiotics. Binds to CL990; an antimitotic-antibiotic compound. From Klebsiella pneumoniae.
   3898..3945    +  polyA_signal   HSV TK poly(A) signal: herpes simplex virus thymidine kinase polyadenylation signal (Cole and Stacy, 1985)
   4036..4052    -  polyA_signal   bGH poly(A) signal (fragment): bovine growth hormone polyadenylation signal
   4274..4862    +  rep_origin     ori: high-copy-number ColE1/pMB1/pBR322/pUC origin of replication
>Addgene plasmid #191452 | WASp(CRIB)-HaloTag-WASp(CRIB) | addgene full sequence | sequence record 379349 | Addgene NGS Result
GATAACCGTATTACCGCCATGCATTAGTTATTAATAGTAATCAATTACGGGGTCATTAGTTCATAGCCCA
TATATGGAGTTCCGCGTTACATAACTTACGGTAAATGGCCCGCCTGGGAGGTCTATATAAGCAGAGCTGG
TTTAGTGAACCGTCAGATCCGCTAGCATGCCTAGCCCAGCTGATAAGAAACGCTCAGGGAAGAAGAAGAT
CAGCAAAGCTGATATTGGTGCACCCAGTGGATTCAAGCATGTCAGCCACGTGGGGTGGGACCCCCAGAAT
GGATTTGACGTGAACAACCTCGACCCAGATCTGCGGAGTCTGTTCTCCAGGGCAGGAATCAGCGAGGCCC
AGCTCACCGACGCCGAGACCTCTAAACTTATCTACGACTTCATTGAGGACCAGGGTGGGCTGGAGGCTGT
GCGGCAGGAGATGAGGCGCCAGGAGTTCTCACCGGTCGCCACCATGGCCGAGATCGGCACCGGCTTCCCC
TTCGACCCCCACTACGTGGAGGTGCTGGGCGAGCGCATGCACTACGTTGACGTGGGCCCCCGCGACGGCA
CCCCCGTGCTGTTCCTGCACGGCAACCCCACCAGCAGCTACGTGTGGCGCAACATCATCCCCCACGTGGC
CCCCACCCACCGCACTATCGCCCCCGACCTGATCGGCATGGGCAAGAGCGACAAGCCCGACCTGGGCTAC
TTCTTCGACGACCACGTGCGCTTCATGGACGCCTTCATCGAGGCCCTGGGCCTGGAGGAGGTGGTGCTGG
TGATCCACGACTGGGGCAGCGCCCTGGGCTTCCACTGGGCCAAGCGCAACCCCGAGCGCGTGAAGGGCAT
CGCCTTCATGGAGTTCATCCGCCCCATCCCCACCTGGGACGAGTGGCCCGAGTTCGCCCGCGAGACCTTC
CAGGCCTTCCGCACCACCGACGTGGGCCGCAAGCTGATCATCGACCAGAACGTGTTCATCGAGGGCACCC
TGCCCATGGGCGTGGTGCGCCCCCTGACCGAGGTGGAGATGGACCACTACCGCGAGCCCTTCCTGAACCC
CGTGGACCGCGAGCCCCTGTGGCGCTTCCCCAACGAGCTGCCCATCGCCGGCGAGCCCGCCAACATCGTG
GCCCTGGTGGAGGAGTACATGGACTGGCTGCACCAGAGCCCCGTGCCCAAGCTGCTGTTCTGGGGCACCC
CCGGCGTGCTGATCCCCCCCGCCGAGGCCGCCCGCCTGGCCAAGAGCCTGCCCAACGTTAAGGCCGTGGA
CATCGGCCCCGGCCTGAACCTGCTCCAGGAGGACAACCCCGACCTGATCGGCAGCGAGATCGCCCGCTGG
CTGAGCACCCTGGAGATCAGCGGCGTGTACAAGTCCGGACCTAGCCCAGCTGATAAGAAACGCTCAGGGA
AGAAGAAGATCAGCAAAGCTGATATTGGTGCACCCAGTGGATTCAAGCATGTCAGCCACGTGGGGTGGGA
CCCCCAGAATGGATTTGACGTGAACAACCTCGACCCAGATCTGCGGAGTCTGTTCTCCAGGGCAGGAATC
AGCGAGGCCCAGCTCACCGACGCCGAGACCTCTAAACTTATCTACGACTTCATTGAGGACCAGGGTGGGC
TGGAGGCTGTGCGGCAGGAGATGAGGCGCCAGGAGTTCTAGATAACTGATCATAATCAGCCATACCACAT
TTGTAGAGGTTTTACTTGCTTTAAAAAACCTCCCACACCTCCCCCTGAACCTGAAACATAAAATGAATGC
AATTGTTGTTGTTAACTTGTTTATTGCAGCTTATAATGGTTACAAATAAAGCAATAGCATCACAAATTTC
ACAAATAAAGCATTTTTTTCACTGCATTCTAGTTGTGGTTTGTCCAAACTCATCAATGTATCTTAACGCG
TAAATTGTAAGCGTTAATATTTTGTTAAAATTCGCGTTAAATTTTTGTTAAATCAGCTCATTTTTTAACC
AATAGGCCGAAATCGGCAAAATCCCTTATAAATCAAAAGAATAGACCGAGATAGGGT
[37 nt withheld, positions 2018-2054]
AAAGAACGTGGACTCCAACGTCAAAGG
[49 nt withheld, positions 2082-2130]
T
[91 nt withheld, positions 2132-2222]
G
[124 nt withheld, positions 2224-2347]
CAGGTGGCACTTTTCGGGGAAATGTGCGCGGAACCCCTATTTGTTTATTTTTCTAAATACATTCAAATAT
GTATCCGCTCATGAGACAATAACCCTGATAAATGCTTCAATAATATTGAAAAAGGAAGAGTCCTGAGGCG
GAAAGAACCAGCTGTGGAATGTGTGTCAGTTAGGGTGTGGAAAGTCCCCAGGCTCCCCAGCAGGCAGAAG
TATGCAAAGCATGCATCTCAATTAGTCAGCAACCAGGTGTGGAAAGTCCCCAGGCTCCCCAGCAGGCAGA
AGTATGCAAAGCATGCATCTCAATTAGTCAGCAACCATAGTCCCGCCCCTAACTCCGCCCATCCCGCCCC
TAACTCCGCCCAGTTCCGCCCATTCTCCGCCCCATGGCTGACTAATTTTTTTTATTTATGCAGAGGCCGA
GGCCGCCTCGGCCTCTGAGCTATTCCAGAAGTAGTGAGGAGGCTTTTTTGGAGGCCTAGGCTTTTGCAAA
GATCGATCAAGAGACAGGATGAGGATCGTTTCGCATGATTGAACAAGATGGATTGCACGCAGGTTCTCCG
GCCGCTTGGGTGGAGAGGCTATTCGGCTATGACTGGGCACAACAGACAATCGGCTGCTCTGATGCCGCCG
TGTTCCGGCTGTCAGCGCAGGGGCGCCCGGTTCTTTTTGTCAAGACCGACCTGTCCGGTGCCCTGAATGA
ACTGCAAGACGAGGCAGCGCGGCTATCGTGGCTGGCCACGACGGGCGTTCCTTGCGCAGCTGTGCTCGAC
GTTGTCACTGAAGCGGGAAGGGACTGGCTGCTATTGGGCGAAGTGCCGGGGCAGGATCTCCTGTCATCTC
ACCTTGCTCCTGCCGAGAAAGTATCCATCATGGCTGATGCAATGCGGCGGCTGCATACGCTTGATCCGGC
TACCTGCCCATTCGACCACCAAGCGAAACATCGCATCGAGCGAGCACGTACTCGGATGGAAGCCGGTCTT
GTCGATCAGGATGATCTGGACGAAGAGCATCAGGGGCTCGCGCCAGCCGAACTGTTCGCCAGGCTCAAGG
CGAGCATGCCCGACGGCGAGGATCTCGTCGTGACCCATGGCGATGCCTGCTTGCCGAATATCATGGTGGA
AAATGGCCGCTTTTCTGGATTCATCGACTGTGGCCGGCTGGGTGTGGCGGACCGCTATCAGGACATAGCG
TTGGCTACCCGTGATATTGCTGAAGAGCTTGGCGGCGAATGGGCTGACCGCTTCCTCGTGCTTTACGGTA
TCGCCGCTCCCGATTCGCAGCGCATCGCCTTCTATCGCCTTCTTGACGAGTTCTTCTGAGCGGGACTCTG
GGGTTCGAAATGACCGACCAAGCGACGCCCAACCTGCCATCACGAGATTTCGATTCCACCGCCGCCTTCT
ATGAAAGGTTGGGCTTCGGAATCGTTTTCCGGGACGCCGGCTGGATGATCCTCCAGCGCGGGGATCTCAT
GCTGGAGTTCTTCGCCCACCCTAGGGGGAGGCTAACTGAAACACGGAAGGAGACAATACCGGAAGGAACC
CGCGCTATGACGGCAATAAAAAGACAGAATAAAACGCACGGTGTTGGGTCGTTTGTTCATAAACGCGGGG
TTCGGTCCCAGGGCTGGCACTCTGTCGATACCCCACCGAGACCCCATTGGGGCCAATACGCCCGCGTTTC
TTCCTTTTCCCCACCCCACCCCCCAAGTTCGGGTGAAGGCCCAGGGCTCGCAGCCAACGTCGGGGCGGCA
GGCCCTGCCATAGCCTCAGGTTACTCATATATACTTTAGATTGATTTAAAACTTCATTTTTAATTTAAAA
GGATCTAGGTGAAGATCCTTTTTGATAATCTCATGACCAAAATCCCTTAACGTGAGTTTTCGTTCCACTG
AGCGTCAGACCCCGTAGAAAAGATCAAAGGATCTTCTTGAGATCCTTTTTTTCTGCGCGTAATCTGCTGC
TTGCAAACAAAAAAACCACCGCTACCAGCGGTGGTTTGTTTGCCGGATCAAGAGCTACCAACTCTTTTTC
CGAAGGTAACTGGCTTCAGCAGAGCGCAGATACCAAATACTGTTCTTCTAGTGTAGCCGTAGTTAGGCCA
CCACTTCAAGAACTCTGTAGCACCGCCTACATACCTCGCTCTGCTAATCCTGTTACCAGTGGCTGCTGCC
AGTGGCGATAAGTCGTGTCTTACCGGGTTGGACTCAAGACGATAGTTACCGGATAAGGCGCAGCGGTCGG
GCTGAACGGGGGGTTCGTGCACACAGCCCAGCTTGGAGCGAACGACCTACACCGAACTGAGATACCTACA
GCGTGAGCTATGAGAAAGCGCCACGCTTCCCGAAGGGAGAAAGGCGGACAGGTATCCGGTAAGCGGCAGG
GTCGGAACAGGAGAGCGCACGAGGGAGCTTCCAGGGGGAAACGCCTGGTATCTTTATAGTCCTGTCGGGT
TTCGCCACCTCTGACTTGAGCGTCGATTTTTGTGATGCTCGTCAGGGGGGCGGAGCCTATGGAAAAACGC
CAGCAACGCGGCCTTTTTACGGTTCCTGGCCTTTTGCTGGCCTTTTGCTCACATGTTCTTTCCTGCGTTA
TCCCCTGATTCTGTG
